>Addgene plasmid #39406 | TAL2048 | depositor partial sequence | sequence record 49708 | TAL2048 sequence 1334 bps
GAACCTGACCCCAGACCAGGTAGTCGCAATCGCGTCACATGACGGGGGAAAGCAAGCCCTGGAAACCGTG
CAAAGGTTGTTGCCGGTCCTTTGTCAAGACCACGGCCTTACACCGGAGCAAGTCGTGGCCATTGCAAGCA
ACATCGGTGGCAAACAGGCTCTTGAGACGGTTCAGAGACTTCTCCCAGTTCTCTGTCAAGCCCACGGGCT
GACTCCCGATCAAGTTGTAGCGATTGCGTCGAACATTGGAGGGAAACAAGCATTGGAGACTGTCCAACGG
CTCCTTCCCGTGTTGTGTCAAGCCCACGGTTTGACGCCTGCACAAGTGGTCGCCATCGCCAACAACAACG
GCGGTAAGCAGGCGCTGGAAACAGTACAGCGCCTGCTGCCTGTACTGTGCCAGGATCATGGACTGACCCC
AGACCAGGTAGTCGCAATCGCGTCGAACATTGGGGGAAAGCAAGCCCTGGAAACCGTGCAAAGGTTGTTG
CCGGTCCTTTGTCAAGACCACGGCCTTACACCGGAGCAAGTCGTGGCCATTGCAAGCAATGGGGGTGGCA
AACAGGCTCTTGAGACGGTTCAGAGACTTCTCCCAGTTCTCTGTCAAGCCCACGGGCTGACTCCCGATCA
AGTTGTAGCGATTGCGTCGCATGACGGAGGGAAACAAGCATTGGAGACTGTCCAACGGCTCCTTCCCGTG
TTGTGTCAAGCCCACGGTTTGACGCCTGCACAAGTGGTCGCCATCGCCAGCCATGATGGCGGTAAGCAGG
CGCTGGAAACAGTACAGCGCCTGCTGCCTGTACTGTGCCAGGATCATGGACTGACCCCAGACCAGGTAGT
CGCAATCGCGAACAATAATGGGGGAAAGCAAGCCCTGGAAACCGTGCAAAGGTTGTTGCCGGTCCTTTGT
CAAGACCACGGCCTTACACCGGAGCAAGTCGTGGCCATTGCATCCCACGACGGTGGCAAACAGGCTCTTG
AGACGGTTCAGAGACTTCTCCCAGTTCTCTGTCAAGCCCACGGGCTGACTCCCGATCAAGTTGTAGCGAT
TGCGTCGCATGACGGAGGGAAACAAGCATTGGAGACTGTCCAACGGCTCCTTCCCGTGTTGTGTCAAGCC
CACGGTTTGACGCCTGCACAAGTGGTCGCCATCGCCTCCAATATTGGCGGTAAGCAGGCGCTGGAAACAG
TACAGCGCCTGCTGCCTGTACTGTGCCAGGATCATGGACTGACCCCAGACCAGGTAGTCGCAATCGCGTC
ACATGACGGGGGAAAGCAAGCCCTGGAAACCGTGCAAAGGTTGTTGCCGGTCCTTTGTCAAGACCACGGC
CTGA
