>Addgene plasmid #39406 | TAL2048 | addgene partial sequence | sequence record 52631 | JDS-TALEN-F 5'-TAGGGGTCGGTAAACAGTGG-3'
TGTGGCGGGTGAGCTTAGGGGGCCTCCGCTCCAGCTCGACACCGGGCAGCTGCTGAAGATCGCGAAGAGA
GGGGGAGTAACAGCGGTAGAGGCAGTGCACGCCTGGCGCAATGCGCTCACCGGGGCCCCCTTGAACCTGA
CCCCAGACCAGGTAGTCGCAATCGCGTCACATGACGGGGGAAAGCAAGCCCTGGAAACCGTGCAAAGGTT
GTTGCCGGTCCTTTGTCAAGACCACGGCCTTACACCGGAGCAAGTCGTGGCCATTGCAAGCAACATCGGT
GGCAAACAGGCTCTTGAGACGGTTCAGAGACTTCTCCCAGTTCTCTGTCAAGCCCACGGGCTGACTCCCG
ATCAAGTTGTAGCGATTGCGTCGAACATTGGAGGGAAACAAGCATTGGAGACTGTCCAACGGCTCCTTCC
CGTGTTGTGTCAAGCCCACGGTTTGACGCCTGCACAAGTGGTCGCCATCGCCAACAACAACGGCGGTAAG
CAGGCGCTGGAAACAGTACAGCGCCTGCTGCCTGTACTGTGCCAGGATCATGGACTGACCCCAGACCAGG
TAGTCGCAATCGCGTCGAACATTGGGGGAAAGCAAGCCCTGGAAACCGTGCAAAGGTTGTTGCCGGTCCT
TTGTCAAGACCACGGCCTTACACCGGAGCAAGTCGTGGCCATTGCAAGCAATGGGGGTGGCAAACAGGCT
CTTGAGACGGTTCAGAGACTTCTCCCAGTTCTCTGTCAAGCCCACGGGCTGACTCCCGATCAAGTTGTAG
CGATTGCGTCGCATGACGGAGGGAAACAAGCATTGGAGACTGTCCAACGGCTCCTTCCCGTGTTGTGTCA
AGCCCACGGTTTGACGCCTGCACAAGTGGTCGCCATCGCCAGCCATGATGGCGGTAAGCAGGCGCTGGAA
ACAGTACAGCGCCTGCTGCCTGTACTGTGCCAGGATCATGGACTGACCCCA
