[The description below was written by a language model from this plasmid's Addgene catalogue record.]
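Description:
TAL2048 is a mammalian expression plasmid encoding the left monomer of a TALEN pair directed against the eGFP coding sequence (eGFP-TALEN-25-Left). It is built on the JDS70 TALEN expression backbone of about 6.4 kb, and it is maintained in E. coli as a high-copy plasmid under ampicillin selection. The vector type is listed as mammalian expression with T7. This suggests that a T7 promoter is also available for in vitro transcription, although the record supplies no feature table to confirm its position or the other backbone elements.

The insert is roughly 1.3 kb and consists of an array of TAL effector repeats produced by FLASH assembly. It was cloned into the backbone through BsmBI sites that were destroyed in the process. This placement puts the repeat array in frame with parts already carried by the backbone: an N-terminal 3X FLAG tag and a C-terminal wild-type FokI nuclease domain. The whole fusion is expressed from the CMV promoter. The repeat array specifies a 15-nucleotide binding site within eGFP. FokI cleaves only as a dimer, so this construct is meant to be co-expressed with the matching right-hand TALEN, which binds the opposite strand across a spacer and allows a double-strand break to form between the two sites.

The species field lists human, but the target is the eGFP reporter gene, which fits use in human reporter cell lines where loss of fluorescence measures nuclease-induced mutagenesis. The depositor notes that the repetitive TAL array is prone to recombination and advises verifying plasmid integrity by diagnostic restriction digest before use.
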