Addgene plasmid #39406: TAL2048
Depositing lab: Keith Joung. Depositing organization: Massachusetts General Hospital. Publication: FLASH assembly of TALENs for high-throughput genome editing. Reyon D, Tsai SQ, Khayter C, Foden JA, Sander JD, Joung JK. Nat Biotechnol. 2012 Apr 8. doi: 10.1038/nbt.2170. PubMed 22484455.
Backbone
  Vector backbone: JDS70
  Backbone manufacturer: Joung lab (Addgene Plasmid # 32285)
  Backbone size w/o insert (bp): 6447
  Vector type: Mammalian Expression ; T7
Growth in bacteria
  Bacterial resistance: Ampicillin, 100 μg/mL
  Growth temperature: 37°C
  Growth strain: XL1 Blue
  Copy number: High Copy
Gene/Insert
  Gene/Insert name: eGFP-TALEN-25-Left
  Species: H. sapiens (human)
  Insert size (bp): 1334
  Promoter: CMV
  Tag / fusion protein: 3X Flag (N terminal on backbone); WT FOKI (C terminal on backbone)
  Cloning method: Restriction Enzyme; 5′ cloning site BsmBI (destroyed during cloning); 3′ cloning site BsmBI (destroyed during cloning)
  Sequencing primers: 5′ CMV-F
Terms and licenses: Academic/Nonprofit Terms; Industry Terms: Not Available to Industry
Depositor comments: Target binding site: TCAAGATCCGCCACA To reduce the chance of recombination in this plasmid, do not grow in liquid culture for more than 12-14 hours. It is strongly recommended that users perform a diagnostic digest to verify this plasmid prior to use. For example, a double digest of the plasmid with BamHI and KpnI should result in two bands at 2kb and 5.8kb
How to cite: TAL2048 was a gift from Keith Joung (Addgene plasmid # 39406 ; http://n2t.net/addgene:39406 ; RRID:Addgene_39406)
